Addgene plasmid #169602: pVH613
Purpose: Tier-2 vector encoding PCREm4-driven Nluc and PmPGK1-driven Fluc expression (PCREm4-Nluc-pA::A2-pA::PmPGK1-Fluc-pA).
Depositing lab: Martin Fussenegger. Publication: A versatile plasmid architecture for mammalian synthetic biology (VAMSyB). Haellman V, Strittmatter T, Bertschi A, Stucheli P, Fussenegger M. Metab Eng. 2021 Jul;66:41-50. doi: 10.1016/j.ymben.2021.04.003. Epub 2021 Apr 18. PubMed 33857582.
Backbone
  Vector backbone: pVH1002 (pUC57-based)
  Backbone size w/o insert (bp): 2689
  Vector type: Mammalian Expression
Growth in bacteria
  Bacterial resistance: Ampicillin, 100 μg/mL
  Growth temperature: 37°C
  Growth strain: DH5alpha
  Copy number: High Copy
Gene/Insert
  Gene/Insert name: cAMP response element-controlled NanoLuc Luciferase expression cassette (alt name: PCRE-NLuc)
  Species: Synthetic
  Promoter: PCREm4 / PPGK
  Cloning method: Restriction Enzyme; 5′ cloning site Unknown (unknown if destroyed)
  Sequencing primers: 5′ AmpStart; 3′ CTGGCACGACAGGTTTCCCGACTGG
Terms and licenses: Academic/Nonprofit Terms; Industry Terms: Not Available to Industry
How to cite: pVH613 was a gift from Martin Fussenegger (Addgene plasmid # 169602 ; http://n2t.net/addgene:169602 ; RRID:Addgene_169602)
