[The description below was written by a language model from this plasmid's Addgene catalogue record and pLannotate feature annotations shown in this document.]
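Description:
pVH613 is a mammalian expression plasmid from the VAMSyB modular cloning system, described as a "Tier-2" vector, meaning it combines several expression units in one plasmid. It is built on the pUC57-derived backbone pVH1002. Propagation in E. coli relies on a high-copy ColE1/pUC-type origin, with selection by ampicillin resistance (β-lactamase expressed from its native bla promoter). The sequenced record is 5,547 nt. Short annotated fragments of lacZα, lacI, a CAP binding site and an SV40 promoter are probably backbone or junction remnants rather than functional parts.

The payload is a dual-luciferase reporter arranged as PCREm4-Nluc-pA::A2-pA::PmPGK1-Fluc-pA. In the first unit, the synthetic cAMP-responsive promoter PCREm4 drives human codon-optimized NanoLuc luciferase, terminated by the bovine growth hormone polyadenylation signal. The feature table annotates only the minimal TATA-box promoter of PCREm4; the cAMP response elements that presumably lie upstream are not individually annotated. The middle position, "A2-pA", appears to be a spacer or placeholder module and coincides with a fragment of a synthetic poly(A) signal. Its exact composition is not stated in the record. In the third unit, the constitutive mouse phosphoglycerate kinase 1 promoter drives firefly luciferase (luc+). The polyadenylation signal named for this unit in the construct description is not picked up in the annotation.

Because both reporters sit on one plasmid, NanoLuc output reports cAMP/CREB pathway activity, while constitutive firefly luciferase can serve as an internal reference. This allows normalisation for transfection efficiency and cell number in transfected mammalian cells, for example in synthetic-biology assays of signalling that raises cAMP.
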