Features (pLannotate 1.2.2; 13 found; start..end, strand, type, name):
      1..861     -  CDS            AmpR: β-lactamase; bla; confers resistance to ampicillin, carbenicillin, and related antibiotics
    862..966     -  promoter       AmpR promoter: bla
   1107..1138    +  promoter       minP: minimal TATA-box promoter with low basal activity
   1190..1702    +  CDS            Nluc: NanoLuc® luciferase human codon-optimized
   1769..1993    +  polyA_signal   bGH poly(A) signal: bovine growth hormone polyadenylation signal
   2002..2019    +  promoter       SV40 promoter (fragment): SV40 enhancer and early promoter
   2095..2116    +  polyA_signal   poly(A) signal (fragment): synthetic polyadenylation signal
   2156..2172    -  CDS            lacZα (fragment): LacZα fragment of β-galactosidase; lacZ fragment
   2195..2694    +  promoter       PGK promoter: mouse phosphoglycerate kinase 1 promoter
   2738..4390    +  CDS            luciferase: firefly luciferase; luc+; enhanced luc+ version of the luciferase gene
   4530..4551    -  protein_bind   CAP binding site: CAP binding activates transcription in the presence of cAMP. E. coli catabolite activator protein
   4564..4656    -  CDS            lacI (fragment): lac repressor; lacI; The lac repressor binds to the lac operator to inhibit transcription in E. coli. This inhibition can be relieved by adding lactose or isopropyl-β-D-thiogalactopyranoside (IPTG).
   4839..5427    -  rep_origin     ori: high-copy-number ColE1/pMB1/pBR322/pUC origin of replication
>Addgene plasmid #169602 | pVH613 | addgene full sequence | sequence record 365597 | Addgene NGS Result
TTACCAATGCTTAATCAGTGAGGCACCTATCTCAGCGATCTGTCTATTTCGTTCATCCATAGTTGCCTGA
CTCCCCGTCGTGTAGATAACTACGATACGGGAGGGCTTACCATCTGGCCCCAGTGCTGCAATGATACCGC
GGCTCCCACGCTCACCGGCTCCAGATTTATCAGCAATAAACCAGCCAGCCGGAAGGGCCGAGCGCAGAAG
TGGTCCTGCAACTTTATCCGCCTCCATCCAGTCTATTAATTGTTGCCGGGAAGCTAGAGTAAGTAGTTCG
CCAGTTAATAGTTTGCGCAACGTTGTTGCCATTGCTACAGGCATCGTGGTGTCACGCTCGTCGTTTGGTA
TGGCTTCATTCAGCTCCGGTTCCCAACGATCAAGGCGAGTTACATGATCCCCCATGTTGTGCAAAAAAGC
GGTTAGCTCCTTCGGTCCTCCGATCGTTGTCAGAAGTAAGTTGGCCGCAGTGTTATCACTCATGGTTATG
GCAGCACTGCATAATTCTCTTACTGTCATGCCATCCGTAAGATGCTTTTCTGTGACTGGTGAGTACTCAA
CCAAGTCATTCTGAGAATAGTGTATGCGGCGACCGAGTTGCTCTTGCCCGGCGTCAATACGGGATAATAC
CGCGCCACATAGCAGAACTTTAAAAGTGCTCATCATTGGAAAACGTTCTTCGGGGCGAAAACTCTCAAGG
ATCTTACCGCTGTTGAGATCCAGTTCGATGTAACCCACTCGTGCACCCAACTGATCTTCAGCATCTTTTA
CTTTCACCAGCGTTTCTGGGTGAGCAAAAACAGGAAGGCAAAATGCCGCAAAAAAGGGAATAAGGGCGAC
ACGGAAATGTTGAATACTCATACTCTTCCTTTTTCAATATTATTGAAGCATTTATCAGGGTTATTGTCTC
ATGAGCGGATACATATTTGAATGTATTTAGAAAAATAAACAAATAGGGGTTCCGCGCACATTTCCCCGAA
AAGTGCCACCTGACGTCTAAGAAACCAAGATCTCCACGCGTAGCCTGACGTCCGAGAGCCGTAGCCTGAC
GTCCGAGGGTACCAGCCTGACGTCCGAGAGCCGTAGCCTGACGTCCGAGTACTCCGTAGAGGGTATATAA
TGGAAGCTCGACTTCCAGCTTGGCGAGCTCTTCGAAGCGGAATTCACCATGACTAGTGGTGGTTCTGGTA
TGGTCTTCACACTCGAAGATTTCGTTGGGGACTGGCGACAGACAGCCGGCTACAACCTGGACCAAGTCCT
TGAACAGGGAGGTGTGTCCAGTTTGTTTCAGAATCTCGGGGTGTCCGTAACTCCGATCCAAAGGATTGTC
CTGAGCGGTGAAAATGGGCTGAAGATCGACATCCATGTCATCATCCCGTATGAAGGTCTGAGCGGCGACC
AAATGGGCCAGATCGAAAAAATTTTTAAGGTGGTGTACCCTGTGGATGATCATCACTTTAAGGTGATCCT
GCACTATGGCACACTGGTAATCGACGGGGTTACGCCGAACATGATCGACTATTTCGGACGGCCGTATGAA
GGCATCGCCGTGTTCGACGGCAAAAAGATCACTGTAACAGGGACCCTGTGGAACGGCAACAAAATTATCG
ACGAGCGCCTGATCAACCCCGACGGCTCCCTGCTGTTCCGAGTAACCATCAACGGAGTGACCGGCTGGCG
GCTGTGCGAACGCATTCTGGCGGCTAGCGGATCCACCGGTGTCTAGAAAGCTTTGAGGCCGGCCTGCAGG
CCCGCTGATCAGCCTCGACTGTGCCTTCTAGTTGCCAGCCATCTGTTGTTTGCCCCTCCCCCGTGCCTTC
CTTGACCCTGGAAGGTGCCACTCCCACTGTCCTTTCCTAATAAAATGAGGAAATTGCATCGCATTGTCTG
AGTAGGTGTCATTCTATTCTGGGGGGTGGGGTGGGGCAGGACAGCAAGGGGGAGGATTGGGAAGACAATA
GCAGGCATGCTGGGGATGCGGTGGGCTCTATGGTAGCTTAGGAGGCGGAAAGAACCAGCGCGGGAGACCG
TCAGTTGGTCTCCAGCTATACAGGTGCACCGCTTTATAATAAAACTGATACAGAGAACGTTATCATGTGT
GTTGGTTTTTTTTGTGTGTGCGGTTTAAGGGAGCCTCGGTCATAGCTGTTTCCTGTGTAAAACGACGGCC
AGCGCGTGGTACCCTCGAGCTACCGGGTAGGGGAGGCGCTTTTCCCAAGGCAGTCTGGAGCATGCGCTTT
AGCAGCCCCGCTGGGCACTTGGCGCTACACAAGTGGCCTCTGGCCTCGCACACATTCCACATCCACCGGT
AGGCGCCAACCGGCTCCGTTCTTTGGTGGCCCCTTCGCGCCACCTTCTACTCCTCCCCTAGTCAGGAAGT
TCCCCCCCGCCCCGCAGCTCGCGTCGTGCAGGACGTGACAAATGGAAGTAGCACGTCTCAGTAGTCTCGT
GCAGATGGACAGCACCGCTGAGCAATGGAAGCGGGTAGGCCTTTGGGGCAGCGGCCAATAGCAGCTTTGC
TCCTTCGCTTTCTGGGCTCAGAGGCTGGGAAGGGGTGGGTCCGGGGGCGGGCTCAGGGGCGGGCTCAGGG
GCGGGGCGGGCGCCCGAAGGTCCTCCGGAGGCCCGGCATTCTGCACGCTTCAAAAGCGCACGTCTGCCGC
GCTGTTCTCCTCTTCCTCATCTCCGGGCCTTTCGACCTCCAGCCCGAGCTCGGTATAGGTTCGAAGCGGA
ATTCACCATGGAAGACGCCAAAAACATAAAGAAAGGCCCGGCGCCATTCTATCCGCTGGAAGATGGAACC
GCTGGAGAGCAACTGCATAAGGCTATGAAGAGATACGCCCTGGTTCCTGGAACAATTGCTTTTACAGATG
CACATATCGAGGTGGACATCACTTACGCTGAGTACTTCGAAATGTCCGTTCGGTTGGCAGAAGCTATGAA
ACGATATGGGCTGAATACAAATCACAGAATCGTCGTATGCAGTGAAAACTCTCTTCAATTCTTTATGCCG
GTGTTGGGCGCGTTATTTATCGGAGTTGCAGTTGCGCCCGCGAACGACATTTATAATGAACGTGAATTGC
TCAACAGTATGGGCATTTCGCAGCCTACCGTGGTGTTCGTTTCCAAAAAGGGGTTGCAAAAAATTTTGAA
CGTGCAAAAAAAGCTCCCAATCATCCAAAAAATTATTATCATGGATTCTAAAACGGATTACCAGGGATTT
CAGTCGATGTACACGTTCGTCACATCTCATCTACCTCCCGGTTTTAATGAATACGATTTTGTGCCAGAGT
CCTTCGATAGGGACAAGACAATTGCACTGATCATGAACTCCTCTGGATCTACTGGTCTGCCTAAAGGTGT
CGCTCTGCCTCATAGAACTGCCTGCGTGAGATTCTCGCATGCCAGAGATCCTATTTTTGGCAATCAAATC
ATTCCGGATACTGCGATTTTAAGTGTTGTTCCATTCCATCACGGTTTTGGAATGTTTACTACACTCGGAT
ATTTGATATGTGGATTTCGAGTCGTCTTAATGTATAGATTTGAAGAAGAGCTGTTTCTGAGGAGCCTTCA
GGATTACAAGATTCAAAGTGCGCTGCTGGTGCCAACCCTATTCTCCTTCTTCGCCAAAAGCACTCTGATT
GACAAATACGATTTATCTAATTTACACGAAATTGCTTCTGGTGGCGCTCCCCTCTCTAAGGAAGTCGGGG
AAGCGGTTGCCAAGAGGTTCCATCTGCCAGGTATCAGGCAAGGATATGGGCTCACTGAGACTACATCAGC
TATTCTGATTACACCCGAGGGGGATGATAAACCGGGCGCGGTCGGTAAAGTTGTTCCATTTTTTGAAGCG
AAGGTTGTGGATCTGGATACCGGGAAAACGCTGGGCGTTAATCAAAGAGGCGAACTGTGTGTGAGAGGTC
CTATGATTATGTCCGGTTATGTAAACAATCCGGAAGCGACCAACGCCTTGATTGACAAGGATGGATGGCT
ACATTCTGGAGACATAGCTTACTGGGACGAAGACGAACACTTCTTCATCGTTGACCGCCTGAAGTCTCTG
ATTAAGTACAAAGGCTATCAGGTGGCTCCCGCTGAATTGGAATCCATCTTGCTCCAACACCCCAACATCT
TCGACGCAGGTGTCGCAGGTCTTCCCGACGATGACGCCGGTGAACTTCCCGCCGCCGTTGTTGTTTTGGA
GCACGGAAAGACGATGACGGAAAAAGAGATCGTGGATTACGTCGCCAGTCAAGTAACAACCGCGAAAAAG
TTGCGCGGAGGAGTTGTGTTTGTGGACGAAGTACCGAAAGGTCTTACCGGAAAACTCGACGCAAGAAAAA
TCAGAGAGATCCTCATAAAGGCCAAGAAGGGCGGAAAGATCGCCGTGTAAGCTAGCGGATCCACCGGTGT
CTAGAAAGCTCAGAAATTATGAGAGCGTTTAATAAAGTATTGACTATGGTTGACAAAACGTGTGTTGGAG
TTTTTTGTGTGCTTTGTCATCAACTGAGCCAGTAGGTCGAGGGTGCCTAATGAGTGAGCTAACTCACATT
AATTGCGTTGCGCTCACTGCCCGCTTTCCAGTCGGGAAACCTGTCGTGCCAGCTGCATTAATGAATCGGC
CAACGCGCGGGGAGAGGCGGTTTGCGTATTGGGCGCTCTTCCGCTTCCTCGCTCACTGACTCGCTGCGCT
CGGTCGTTCGGCTGCGGCGAGCGGTATCAGCTCACTCAAAGGCGGTAATACGGTTATCCACAGAATCAGG
GGATAACGCAGGAAAGAACATGTGAGCAAAAGGCCAGCAAAAGGCCAGGAACCGTAAAAAGGCCGCGTTG
CTGGCGTTTTTCCATAGGCTCCGCCCCCCTGACGAGCATCACAAAAATCGACGCTCAAGTCAGAGGTGGC
GAAACCCGACAGGACTATAAAGATACCAGGCGTTTCCCCCTGGAAGCTCCCTCGTGCGCTCTCCTGTTCC
GACCCTGCCGCTTACCGGATACCTGTCCGCCTTTCTCCCTTCGGGAAGCGTGGCGCTTTCTCATAGCTCA
CGCTGTAGGTATCTCAGTTCGGTGTAGGTCGTTCGCTCCAAGCTGGGCTGTGTGCACGAACCCCCCGTTC
AGCCCGACCGCTGCGCCTTATCCGGTAACTATCGTCTTGAGTCCAACCCGGTAAGACACGACTTATCGCC
ACTGGCAGCAGCCACTGGTAACAGGATTAGCAGAGCGAGGTATGTAGGCGGTGCTACAGAGTTCTTGAAG
TGGTGGCCTAACTACGGCTACACTAGAAGAACAGTATTTGGTATCTGCGCTCTGCTGAAGCCAGTTACCT
TCGGAAAAAGAGTTGGTAGCTCTTGATCCGGCAAACAAACCACCGCTGGTAGCGGTGGTTTTTTTGTTTG
CAAGCAGCAGATTACGCGCAGAAAAAAAGGATCTCAAGAAGATCCTTTGATCTTTTCTACGGGGATTATC
AAAAAGGATCTTCACCTAGATCCTTTTAAATTAAAAATGAAGTTTTAAATCAATCTAAAGTATATATGAG
TAAACTTGGTCTGACAG
